>Addgene plasmid #162355 | pC0.294 L3S3P21 | addgene full sequence | sequence record 323939 | Addgene NGS Result
GTCGTTCGGCTGCGGCGAGCGGTATCAGCTCACTCAAAGGCGGTAATACGGTTATCCACAGAATCAGGGG
ATAACGCAGGAAAGAACATGTGAGCAAAAGGCCAGCAAAAGGCCAGGAACCGTAAAAAGGCCGCGTTGCT
GGCGTTTTTCCATAGGCTCCGCCCCCCTGACGAGCATCACAAAAATCGACGCTCAAGTCAGAGGTGGCGA
AACCCGACAGGACTATAAAGATACCAGGCGTTTCCCCCTGGAAGCTCCCTCGTGCGCTCTCCTGTTCCGA
CCCTGCCGCTTACCGGATACCTGTCCGCCTTTCTCCCTTCGGGAAGCGTGGCGCTTTCTCATAGCTCACG
CTGTAGGTATCTCAGTTCGGTGTAGGTCGTTCGCTCCAAGCTGGGCTGTGTGCACGAACCCCCCGTTCAG
CCCGACCGCTGCGCCTTATCCGGTAACTATCGTCTTGAGTCCAACCCGGTAAGACACGACTTATCGCCAC
TGGCAGCAGCCACTGGTAACAGGATTAGCAGAGCGAGGTATGTAGGCGGTGCTACAGAGTTCTTGAAGTG
GTGGCCTAACTACGGCTACACTAGAAGAACAGTATTTGGTATCTGCGCTCTGCTGAAGCCAGTTACCTTC
GGAAAAAGAGTTGGTAGCTCTTGATCCGGCAAACAAACCACCGCTGGTAGCGGTGGTTTTTTTGTTTGCA
AGCAGCAGATTACGCGCAGAAAAAAAGGATCTCAAGAAGATCCTTTGATCTTTTCTACGGGGTCTGACGC
TCAGTGGAACGAAAACTCACGTTAAGGGATTTTGGTCATGAGATTATCAAAAAGGATCTTCACCTAGATC
CTTTTAAATTAAAAATGAAGTTTTAAATCAATCTAAAGTATATATGAGTAAACTTGGTCTGACAGTTATT
TGCCGACTACCTTGGTGATCTCGCCTTTTACGTAATGGACAAATTCTTCCAACTGATCTGCGCGCGAGGC
CAAGCGATCTTCTTCTTGTCCAAGATAAGCCTGTCTAGCTTCAAGTATGACGGGCTGATACTGGGCCGGC
AGGCGCTCCATTGCCCAGTCGGCAGCGACATCCTTCGGCGCGATTTTGCCGGTTACTGCGCTGTACCAAA
TGCGGGACAACGTAAGCACTACATTTCGCTCATCGCCAGCCCAGTCGGGCGGCGAGTTCCATAGCGTTAA
GGTTTCATTTAGCGCCTCAAATAGATCCTGTTCAGGAACCGGATCAAAGAGTTCCTCCGCCGCTGGACCT
ACCAAGGCAACGCTATGTTCTCTTGCTTTTGTCAGCAAGATAGCCAGATCAATGTCGATCGTGGCTGGCT
CGAAGATACCTGCAAGAATGTCATTGCGCTGCCATTCTCCAAATTGCAGTTCGCGCTTAGCTGGATAACG
CCACGGAATGATGTCGTCGTGCACAACAATGGTGACTTCTACAGCGCGGAGAATCTCGCTCTCTCCAGGG
GAAGCCGAAGTTTCCAAAAGGTCGTTGATCAAAGCTCGCCGCGTTGTTTCATCAAGCCTTACGGTCACCG
TAACCAGCAAATCAATATCGCTGTGTGGCTTCAGGCCGCCATCCACTGCGGAGCCGTACAAATGTACGGC
CAGCAACGTCGGTTCGAGATGGCGCTCGATGACGCCAACTACCTCTGATAGTTGAGTCGATACTTCGGCG
ATCACCGCTTCCCTCATGATGTTTAACTTTGTTTTAGGGCGACTGCCCTGCTGCGTAACATCGTTGCTGC
TCCATAACATCAAACATCGACCCACGGCGTAACGCGCTTGCTGCTTGGATGCCCGAGGCATAGACTGTAC
CCCAAAAAAAAACAGTCATAACAAGCCATGAAAACCGCCACTGCGCCGTTACCACCGCTGCGTTCGGTCA
AGGTTCTGGACCAGTTGCGTGAGCGCATACTCTTCCTTTTTCAATATTATTGAAGCATTTATCAGGGTTA
TTGTCTCATGAGCGGATACATATTTGAATGTATTTAGAAAAATAAACAAATAGGGGTTCCGCGCACATTT
CCCCGAAAAGTGCCACCTGACGTCTAAGAAACCATTATTATCATGACATTAACCTATAAAAATAGGCGTA
TCACGAGGCCCTTTCGTCCACTGAAGAGCCACTTCGTGGTCTCAAGCGGGGAGACCAGAAACAAAAAAAG
GCCCCCCGTTAGGGAGGCCTTCAATAATTGGAAGCTGAGACCACAGAGTGATTAATGAATCGGCCAACGC
GCGGGGAGAGGCGGTTTGCGTATTGGGCGCTCTTCCGCTTCCTCGCTCACTGACTCGCTGCGCTCG
Features (pLannotate 1.2.2; 7 found; start..end, strand, type, name):
    147..735     -  rep_origin     ori: high-copy-number ColE1/pMB1/pBR322/pUC origin of replication
    909..1697    -  CDS            aadA: S3AD_ECOLX - Experimental evidence at protein level: Swiss-Prot protein existence level 1. Mediates bacterial resistance to the antibiotics streptomycin and spectinomycin. From Escherichia coli.
   1704..1760    -  CDS            GmR (fragment): gentamycin acetyltransferase; aacC1; confers resistance to gentamycin
   1848..1928    +  CDS            int (fragment): INT2_ECOLX - Protein inferred from homology: Swiss-Prot protein existence level 3. Putative integrase believed to be involved in the insertion of antibiotic resistance genes into plasmids and transposons. From Escherichia coli.
   1919..2023    -  promoter       AmpR promoter: bla
   2221..2270    -  CDS            lacI (fragment): lac repressor; lacI; The lac repressor binds to the lac operator to inhibit transcription in E. coli. This inhibition can be relieved by adding lactose or isopropyl-β-D-thiogalactopyranoside (IPTG).
   2272..2306    -  rep_origin     RSF ori (fragment): Plasmids containing the RSF 1030 origin of replication can be propagated in E. coli cells that contain additional plasmids with compatible origins.
