[The description below was written by a language model from this plasmid's Addgene catalogue record and pLannotate feature annotations shown in this document.]
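Description:
pC0.294 L3S3P21 is a small (about 2.3 kb) Level 0 part plasmid built on the pICH41276 backbone. It carries a single 53 bp insert, the transcription terminator L3S3P21. "Level 0" is the term used in hierarchical modular cloning systems for plasmids that store one basic genetic part, such as a promoter, coding sequence or terminator, in a standardised form. These parts are then combined into transcription units and multigene constructs at higher assembly levels. The record does not describe the flanking assembly sites or overhangs, and the terminator itself was not picked up as a feature in the automated annotation, so its exact position and orientation in the plasmid are not stated.

The plasmid is maintained in E. coli through a high-copy ColE1/pUC-type origin of replication. Selection relies on aadA, an aminoglycoside adenylyltransferase that confers resistance to spectinomycin and streptomycin, in agreement with the catalogue's spectinomycin entry. An AmpR (bla) promoter lies upstream of aadA on the same strand and may drive its expression. The remaining annotations are short fragments with similarity to a gentamicin acetyltransferase, an integron-type integrase, lacI and the RSF origin. These are most likely remnants around the resistance cassette or chance matches rather than functional elements.

No expression cassette, reporter or tag is present, so the construct serves purely as a source of the terminator part. The associated publication compared the efficiency of transcription terminators across different cyanobacterial species. This suggests the part is meant for assembling terminator test constructs or expression cassettes for cyanobacteria, where efficient termination helps insulate neighbouring genes from read-through.
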