Addgene plasmid #162355: pC0.294 L3S3P21
Purpose: Level 0 transcription terminator
Depositing lab: Alistair McCormick. Depositing organization: University of Edinburgh. Publication: Evaluation and Comparison of the Efficiency of Transcription Terminators in Different Cyanobacterial Species. Gale GAR, Wang B, McCormick AJ. Front Microbiol. 2021 Jan 15;11:624011. doi: 10.3389/fmicb.2020.624011. eCollection 2020. PubMed 33519785.
Backbone
  Vector backbone: pICH41276
Growth in bacteria
  Bacterial resistance: Spectinomycin, 50 μg/mL
  Growth temperature: 37°C
  Growth strain: DH5alpha
  Copy number: High Copy
Gene/Insert
  Gene/Insert name: L3S3P21
  Insert size (bp): 53
Terms and licenses: Academic/Nonprofit Terms; Industry Terms: Not Available to Industry
How to cite: pC0.294 L3S3P21 was a gift from Alistair McCormick (Addgene plasmid # 162355 ; http://n2t.net/addgene:162355 ; RRID:Addgene_162355)
